Addgene plasmid #218372: pWH1266-Apra-sgRNA
Purpose: sgRNA expression plasmid for CRISPR-intereference
Depositing lab: Michael Gebhardt. Depositing organization: University of Iowa. Publication: A series of vectors for inducible gene expression in multidrug-resistant Acinetobacter baumannii. Intorcia V, Sava RL, Schroeder GP, Gebhardt MJ. Appl Environ Microbiol. 2024 Sep 18;90(9):e0047424. doi: 10.1128/aem.00474-24. Epub 2024 Aug 20. PubMed 39162403.
Backbone
  Vector backbone: pWH1266
  Backbone size w/o insert (bp): 9200
  Vector type: Bacterial Expression, CRISPR
Growth in bacteria
  Bacterial resistance: Apramycin, 25 μg/mL
  Growth temperature: 30°C
  Growth strain: DH5alpha
  Growth instructions: Other growth strain: Acinetobacter
  Copy number: High Copy
Gene/Insert
  Gene/Insert name: sgRNA expression cassette
  gRNA/shRNA sequence: Unspecified
  Species: Synthetic
  Insert size (bp): 20
  Promoter: J23119
  Cloning method: Gibson Cloning
Terms and licenses: Academic/Nonprofit Terms; Industry Terms: Not Available to Industry
Depositor comments: Gebhardt lab ID # pMJG440. 5' Cloning Site: SpeI (Not Destroyed), 3' Cloning Site: ApaI (Not Destroyed).
How to cite: pWH1266-Apra-sgRNA was a gift from Michael Gebhardt (Addgene plasmid # 218372 ; http://n2t.net/addgene:218372 ; RRID:Addgene_218372)
