[The description below was written by a language model from this plasmid's Addgene catalogue record and pLannotate feature annotations shown in this document.]
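Description:
pWH1266-Apra-sgRNA is a bacterial single-guide RNA expression plasmid for CRISPR interference, built on the pWH1266 backbone and described as part of a vector series for inducible gene expression in multidrug-resistant Acinetobacter baumannii. The sequenced record is about 9.2 kb. It carries a ColE1/pMB1-type origin for high-copy propagation in E. coli, together with the pBR322 bom (basis of mobility) region and fragments of rop. A stretch of roughly 4.5 kb between the two rop fragments is unannotated. The record lists Acinetobacter as an alternative host, so this region may hold the functions needed for maintenance there, but the feature table does not identify them. Selection is by apramycin through the aac(3)-IV acetyltransferase gene (ApmR). This gene lies next to a remnant of β-lactamase, and only a fragment of bla remains.

The payload sits within the tetracycline resistance gene, which is annotated as two separate fragments flanking the cassette and so appears to be interrupted. The constitutive synthetic J23119 promoter, in the version modified to end in an SpeI site, drives a 20-nt spacer followed by the Streptococcus pyogenes Cas9 guide RNA scaffold. The catalogue lists the guide sequence as unspecified. However, the position between promoter and scaffold is annotated as a short antisense match to mRFP1, which suggests a placeholder or control spacer rather than an endogenous target. New spacers can be introduced by Gibson assembly, and the retained SpeI and ApaI sites flank the cloning region. No Cas9 or dCas9 gene is annotated, so the repressor must be supplied separately, for example from a companion construct.
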