Features (pLannotate 1.2.2; 15 found; start..end, strand, type, name):
     77..665     -  rep_origin     ori: high-copy-number ColE1/pMB1/pBR322/pUC origin of replication
    837..1151    -  CDS            bla(M) (fragment): β-lactamase lacking the signal sequence; bla(M); allows cytosolic expression of β-lactamase
   1167..1967    -  CDS            ApmR: aminoglycoside 3-N-acetyltransferase type IV ; aac(3)IV; confers resistance to apramycin (Paget and Davies, 1996)
   2145..2246    +  CDS            int (fragment): INT2_ECOLX - Protein inferred from homology: Swiss-Prot protein existence level 3. Putative integrase believed to be involved in the insertion of antibiotic resistance genes into plasmids and transposons. From Escherichia coli.
   2258..2286    +  promoter       tet promoter: E. coli promoter for tetracycline efflux protein gene
   2334..2628    +  CDS            TcR (fragment): tetracycline efflux protein; tet; confers resistance to tetracycline
   2634..2668    +  promoter       J23119(SpeI) promoter: bacterial promoter (Registry of Standard Biological Parts BBa J23119) modified to end with an SpeI site
   2667..2689    -  CDS            mRFP1 (fragment): monomeric derivative of DsRed (Campbell et al., 2002)
   2689..2764    +  misc_RNA       gRNA scaffold: guide RNA scaffold for the Streptococcus pyogenes CRISPR/Cas9 system
   2823..3449    +  CDS            TcR (fragment): tetracycline efflux protein; tet; confers resistance to tetracycline
   3691..4071    -  CDS            YPB1_ECOLX: Protein predicted: Swiss-Prot protein existence level 4. From Escherichia coli.
   4088..4243    +  CDS            rop (fragment): Rop protein, which maintains plasmids at low copy number; rop
   8787..8829    +  CDS            rop (fragment): Rop protein, which maintains plasmids at low copy number; rop
   8931..9071    +  misc_feature   bom: basis of mobility region from pBR322
   9076..9180    -  rep_origin     RSF ori (fragment): Plasmids containing the RSF 1030 origin of replication can be propagated in E. coli cells that contain additional plasmids with compatible origins.
>Addgene plasmid #218372 | pWH1266-Apra-sgRNA | addgene full sequence | sequence record 432291 | Addgene NGS Result
ATAACGCAGGAAAGAACATGTGAGCAAAAGGCCAGCAAAAGGCCAGGAACCGTAAAAAGGCCGCGTTGCT
GGCGTTTTTCCATAGGCTCCGCCCCCCTGACGAGCATCACAAAAATCGACGCTCAAGTCAGAGGTGGCGA
AACCCGACAGGACTATAAAGATACCAGGCGTTTCCCCCTGGAAGCTCCCTCGTGCGCTCTCCTGTTCCGA
CCCTGCCGCTTACCGGATACCTGTCCGCCTTTCTCCCTTCGGGAAGCGTGGCGCTTTCTCATAGCTCACG
CTGTAGGTATCTCAGTTCGGTGTAGGTCGTTCGCTCCAAGCTGGGCTGTGTGCACGAACCCCCCGTTCAG
CCCGACCGCTGCGCCTTATCCGGTAACTATCGTCTTGAGTCCAACCCGGTAAGACACGACTTATCGCCAC
TGGCAGCAGCCACTGGTAACAGGATTAGCAGAGCGAGGTATGTAGGCGGTGCTACAGAGTTCTTGAAGTG
GTGGCCTAACTACGGCTACACTAGAAGGACAGTATTTGGTATCTGCGCTCTGCTGAAGCCAGTTACCTTC
GGAAAAAGAGTTGGTAGCTCTTGATCCGGCAAACAAACCACCGCTGGTAGCGGTGGTTTTTTTGTTTGCA
AGCAGCAGATTACGCGCAGAAAAAAAGGATCTCAAGAAGATCCTTTGATCTTTTCTACGGGGTCTGACGC
TCAGTGGAACGAAAACTCACGTTAAGGGATTTTGGTCATGAGATTATCAAAAAGGATCTTCACCTAGATC
CTTTTAAATTAAAAATGAAGTTTTAAATCAATCTAAAGTATATATGAGTAAACTTGGTCTGACAGTTACC
AATGCTTAATCAGTGAGGCACCTATCTCAGCGATCTGTCTATTTCGTTCATCCATAGTTGCCTGACTCCC
CGTCGTGTAGATAACTACGATACGGGAGGGCTTACCATCTGGCCCCAGTGCTGCAATGATACCGCGAGAC
CCACGCTCACCGGCTCCAGATTTATCAGCAATAAACCAGCCAGCCGGAAGGGCCGAGCGCAGAAGTGGTC
CTGCAACTTTATCCGCCTCCATCCAGTCTATTAATTGTTGCCGGGAAGCTAGAGTAAGTAGTTCGCCAGT
TAATAGTTTGCGCAACGTTGTTGCCATTGCTGCAGTCATGAGCTCAGCCAATCGACTGGCGAGCGGCATC
GCATTCTTCGCATCCCGCCTCTGGCGGATGCAGGAAGATCAACGGATCTCGGCCCAGTTGACCCAGGGCT
GTCGCCACAATGTCGCGGGAGCGGATCAACCGAGCAAAGGCATGACCGACTGGACCTTCCTTCTGAAGGC
TCTTCTCCTTGAGCCACCTGTCCGCCAAGGCAAAGCGCTCACAGCAGTGGTCATTCTCGAGATAATCGAC
GCGTACCAACTTGCCATCCTGAAGAATGGTGCAGTGTCTCGGCACCCCATAGGGAACCTTTGCCATCAAC
TCGGCAAGATGCAGCGTCGTGTTGGCATCGTGTCCCACGCCGAGGAGAAGTACCTGCCCATCGAGTTCAT
GGACACGGGCGACCGGGCTTGCAGGCGAGTGAGGTGGCAGGGGCAATGGATCAGAGATGATCTGCTCTGC
CTGTGGCCCCGCTGCCGCAAAGGCAAATGGATGGGCGCTGCGCTTTACATTTGGCAGGCGCCAGAATGTG
TCAGAGACAACTCCAAGGTCCGGTGTAACGGGCGACGTGGCAGGATCGAACGGCTCGTCGTCCAGACCTG
ACCACGAGGGCATGACGAGCGTCCCTCCCGGACCCAGCGCAGCACGCAGGGCCTCGATCAGTCCAAGTGG
CCCATCTTCGAGGGGCCGGACGCTACGGAAGGAGCTGTGGACCAGCAGCACACCGCCGGGGGTAACCCCA
AGGTTGAGAAGCTGACCGATGAGCTCGGCTTTTCGCCATTCGTATTGCACGACATTGCACTCCACCGCTG
ATGACATCAGTCGATCATAGCACGATCAACGGCACTGTTGCAAATAGTAGGTGGTGATAAACTTATCATC
CCCTTTTGCTGATGGAGCTGCACATGAACCCATTCAAAGGCCGGCATTTTCAGCGTGACATCATTCTGTG
GGCCGTACGCTGGTACTGCAAATACGGCATCAGTTACCGTGAGCCGGATCAGTGAGGGTTTGCAACTGCG
GGTCAAGGATCTGGATTTCGATCACGGCACGATCATCGTGCGGGAGGGCAAGGGCTCCAAGGATCGGGCC
TTGATGAATTCTCATGTTTGACAGCTTATCATCGATAAGCTTTAATGCGGTAGTTTATCACAGTTAAATT
GCTAACGCAGTCAGGCACCGTGTATGAAATCTAACAATGCGCTCATCGTCATCCTCGGCACCGTCACCCT
GGATGCTGTAGGCATAGGCTTGGTTATGCCGGTACTGCCGGGCCTCTTGCGGGATATCGTCCATTCCGAC
AGCATCGCCAGTCACTATGGCGTGCTGCTAGCGCTATATGCGTTGATGCAATTTCTATGCGCACCCGTTC
TCGGAGCACTGTCCGACCGCTTTGGCCGCCGCCCAGTCCTGCTCGCTTCGCTACTTGGAGCCACTATCGA
CTACGCGATCATGGCGACCACACCCGTCCTGTGGATCCGATCTTTGACAGCTAGCTCAGTCCTAGGTATA
ATACTAGTAACTTTCAGTTTAGCGGTCTGTTTTAGAGCTAGAAATAGCAAGTTAAAATAAGGCTAGTCCG
TTATCAACTTGAAAAAGTGGCACCGAGTCGGTGCTTTTTTTGAAGCTTGGGCCCGAACAAAAACTCATCT
CAGAAGAGGATCTGAATAGCGCCGTCGACCGATGCCCTTGAGAGCCTTCAACCCAGTCAGCTCCTTCCGG
TGGGCGCGGGGCATGACTATCGTCGCCGCACTTATGACTGTCTTCTTTATCATGCAACTCGTAGGACAGG
TGCCGGCAGCGCTCTGGGTCATTTTCGGCGAGGACCGCTTTCGCTGGAGCGCGACGATGATCGGCCTGTC
GCTTGCGGTATTCGGAATCTTGCACGCCCTCGCTCAAGCCTTCGTCACTGGTCCCGCCACCAAACGTTTC
GGCGAGAAGCAGGCCATTATCGCCGGCATGGCGGCCGACGCGCTGGGCTACGTCTTGCTGGCGTTCGCGA
CGCGAGGCTGGATGGCCTTCCCCATTATGATTCTTCTCGCTTCCGGCGGCATCGGGATGCCCGCGTTGCA
GGCCATGCTGTCCAGGCAGGTAGATGACGACCATCAGGGACAGCTTCAAGGATCGCTCGCGGCTCTTACC
AGCCTAACTTCGATCATTGGACCGCTGATCGTCACGGCGATTTATGCCGCCTCGGCGAGCACATGGAACG
GGTTGGCATGGATTGTAGGCGCCGCCCTATACCTTGTCTGCCTCCCCGCGTTGCGTCGCGGTGCATGGAG
CCGGGCCACCTCGACCTGAATGGAAGCCGGCGGCACCTCGCTAACGGATTCACCACTCCAAGAATTGGAG
CCAATCAATTCTTGCGGAGAACTGTGAATGCGCAAACCAACCCTTGGCAGAACATATCCATCGCGTCCGC
CATCTCCAGCAGCCGCACGCGGCGCATCTCGGGCAGCGTTGGGTCCTGGCCACGGGTGCGCATGATCGTG
CTCCTGTCGTTGAGGACCCGGCTAGGCTGGCGGGGTTGCCTTACTGGTTAGCAGAATGAATCACCGATAC
GCGAGCGAACGTGAAGCGACTGCTGCTGCAAAACGTCTGCGACCTGAGCAACAACATGAATGGTCTTCGG
TTTCCGTGTTTCGTAAAGTCTGGAAACGCGGAAGTCAGCGCCCTGCACCATTATGTTCCGGATCTGCATC
GCAGGATGCTGCTGGCTACCCTGTGGAACACCTACATCTGTATTAACGAAGCGCTGGCATTGACCCTGAG
TGATTTTTCTCTGGTCCCGCCGCATCCATACCGCCAGTTGTTTACCCTCACAACGTTCCAGTAACCGGGC
ATGTTCATCATCAGTAACCCGTATCGTGAGCATCCTCTCTCGTTTCATCGGTATCATTACCCCCATGAAC
AGAAATCCCCCTTACACGGAGGCATCAGTGACCAAACAGGAAAAAACCGCCCTTAACATGGCCCGCTTTA
TCAGAAGCCAGACATTAACGCTTCTGGAGAAACTCAACGAGCTGGACGCGGATGAACAGGCAGACATCTG
TGAATCGCTTCACGACCACGCTGATGAGCTTTACCGCAGCTGCTGCTGTTGCTGCTGTTCAAGTGTCAAT
TGCTCTACTCTGTTGCTCGTCTCAATGATAGACATATCAAGCCTTTCAGCTTTTTTATTGCGCTTTTTGA
TTTCATCATTACGCTTGACGATCTCCAGTTCCTCCCCCCTGCGCTTGGCGTGGGTGGCTTCAAGTCCCTC
CTTGAATGTCGGCTCGATGTCTAGTCCACGATCCTTATGACTGCGGTGATCAACTCTCACCTCAAGCCCT
GCTCGCTCTAGGTGGACGTTCGTCAGATCCGCCACTTTTTCCCTGATTTTTTTCAGCGTTGAGTTCTGAT
CTAGCTCCCTGACTTTCTTCCCTAGCCCTTGCGGTGTAAGGCTTCTTGTTGTCATTAGTATGTGGGCGTG
ATGGTTTCTTTCATCACTTCCCCCATGCACATGAGGGGCATGGATCGCTACGTCCACCGCCACTCCATAG
GCTTTAACTAAGGACTGGCACAACTCGGTAACAAGTGCCTGACGCTGTGTCTTATCCAGTTCATGCGGCA
ATGCTATCTCTACTTCCTTTGCTAATCTTGCCTCCTGTTTGATGTCACCGTTCTTTTTTAGTTCGGATTG
CTCTACCCGATTCCATAGGGTTTGACGATCTAACATGTCAGGACTTGCCCCAGTTGGGGCAAAAATTTGG
GTGTATTCAATGCCTGTTTTTTTGGTGTAGTCCTGCTCTTTTCCGTACGTATCACAGTACAATTTTTCGC
CTGCTCGGTATGCTGCACATGCCACGATTGAGCGACCATCTGACCTCGAAATGTTCTGCATTTCACAATG
GTAAATTGCCATTTTCATCACCTGTTTATTAACAGCCGCCCCAAGTTTTGGGCGGTTGGGGTGTCGGGGT
TTCCCTGACCGTACTTGCAAAATTTGGCGTAGCAAAAATTTTGCGTAAGTGCGCCCTTCGGGAACTCTGC
GAGGCTAAAAGCAAAAGCAAGAGCAATAAGGCTTTGACTTTGTTTTTTGATTTTGCTCGCTGCGCTCGGA
TCTTGATGTAAGTCGAGTTTTTGAAGTAGAACACTTTTCACATTGATGATGGTTCATACTTCGGAAAATA
GGTTGAGACACAGGCATTAAAAATGGTCAAAAAAACAGCTATGGAATTGGGTCAAATGCTCGATGAAGAA
AAGGAAAAATTGGAACGTCAGGAAAAGGCAAGAAAGGATCTAGCTGACGCTGTGGTGAAAGGTCGAGAGC
AAAAACAGGCAAGGTCAGACGATGCAAAACGCAAGATCCTGATCGGGGCTTACTTACTGAAGAAACATGA
TAATGACATCAAGAAACTTGTGGAACAAAACCCCGATTTTATTGGGTACATTAGAGAAAATGATAAGCAC
TTATTTTCATAGGCATTAGTAGTTATAAAAAACCCTCATAAATCGAGGGTTTCTTTTTTATCTGCATTAC
TTTTTGAATCAATGTACTTTTTTAGCTTGCTATTTTTCACTGCATACAGCCGCTTATACTCTTTCTCAAT
CAATGCGGTCAAAATGGCTTTTTGGCTCTCCCCTGCTGCGCCCACCATGTCCGCAAGCATATCCGACACA
CCCTTATCTATAAACACCTCCAAACGTTGACTATCAAGGCTTTTGCGTTTTTCACGATATGCTTTTTGTC
GTTCGGCATTGGTTTTTGGCGGCTCTTTTAGCATGTCCTGTGTTTTCTGATCGTTCGGGTCTTTCATGTC
TTTAACTCCCATATAGTATATCATAGTTACAGGATAACATTGTTTTTAGTTACAGGATAACTTTTTATAA
AATTTATTTGTAAAAATTTATGCTATCCTGCAACTATTTTTAAATTACAGGATAACTATTTAACGTTACC
CTGTAACTATAGTTATCCTGTAACGCTAAATTAATTACCCTGTAACATATATTTTGTTATCCTGTAACAA
CTAAATATTGAAATAATACTACCAAAGTTACCCTGTAACGAAAATAACTAGGTTAAAAAATGATCGGATT
TTAACATTTTGCGTTGTTCCAAAAGTTATCAACAGCCTAGAACGTCATAGGAAGCGATTACAGACACTTT
ATAGCTATCAGCATGGGAACATAAGGGCAGGATGAAATATGGGTCTTAAAACGCAAATGGTGAGGTTTTA
GAGGTATTTTTTGAAGATGATTAAGGCGGTTTGTTTTTAAAATTTTTGGCGGCTCTCAGGCTGCTTACAT
TTTAACCAGTTCAGTGAAAAGTTCTTTTTCAGCAAATTTCTGTTTAGCACCATAGCTAAAACTTGCGTGG
AACATATTAAGAATTGACCGAAATGACACAATCTCAATTATATTTTTTTTGAAAAGTTTTCTTTATCAAA
TATTTTAAATCATTGATTTATATATAAGTATACATTCATTTTAATAATTAATCTTTATTTAACAATGATT
TATCTATATTCAATTGTTTAATTATTCTTACTAATATTATCTCTATATCAATATTTTTTATTTAAAAACA
TATGTTTAGTAGTGCTTTTGATTAAAGTACCAGAGGGAGGGAGCAGAGCTGAATGGGAAATACTCACCCT
AGAGCGATTCTTAAAAATCACCCTAAAGTATTCCCATTCGATGTACCGTCGGTCGGTCGCTTTCGCATCA
GGGATGACATCACTGTATCAAGCTGCCACTGTTATGATTACGATTGATAGCACCGCCTGAACACGCTCAT
AACCGCCAATTAAATGACTACTCATTGCGTCCGCTACTCTGTTCAGTTCCCCTAGTAATAGCGTTTTTCC
GATGTGTGCTAGCGTCACTGTACCTCATCACCCACACATGGACAGATTGAGTTACAGACATTGGCTAAAT
TTTTGGGGTCTATGCTTGACAAAGCGAGTTAAAACCTTAGAATTTAAGACAGGTACATTAAGCCCCTGTG
GTGAAATCATTAGCGGTCGTCAAACCTTAATGCTTTCGATTGCCGATATGTCAGTATCGAAGATCTGTAC
CCCATAAATTACGGTAAAGCCCCAAGCAATTGCAAGGGGCTTTTATCTTTTTTAACAAAAAAAATTTATA
AATCAGGATTTTATAACACTAAATAATCCAAAGTACATGAGTAAGTCATGACCACTCCTGCGATGTGTGT
AGCACTCTGAGTATCCGTATTATATCAGTGATGTCATATACAACCACATAATGCGGATGTATCACTAACT
CCCTAGTATCTTTCTGTCTGCCTGTGCGCCCCATCAGTCGATTATCAACAAGTAAATCTGTCTTTTCTTC
AATTAAATCATCAATTTCAATAGCTGCTATAGGGTTGCGTTCTTCAAGATAATCATAGATATTTCTACGA
TCTTGGCGAGCTGTTTCAGTCCACTCAATCTTCATTCTTCGCTGCCAGTTTCGCCAATGTTGCAGCACGT
CTAGCGGCAAACTCTGCCTTTACGTCCTCATGTGGAATCAACTTGCCTGCATTGGCTTCATTTAAGCCGA
TCTGTACCTGCTGCTTGAACCATTTGTCATAGTCTGCGGCTTCCTGTTGCTTCTTAACAAAGTCACGCAT
GAAGTCACGGATTAGCTGCGCCCCCGACCGATCAACAGTCTTAGCAAGGCTTGAAAATTCTTGCTTTAGG
TCATGGTCTACCCGAAAGGTAAAAGTCGCTTCTGTCATGTTTTTCACTCCAATGTGTTACATTTGAATGC
TATTGTAACACATTAAAAAGTTAGGTCATTGTCTTTTTTCGGCTTAGGCTGTTCTTGGTCATAACGTGGT
TTAAATGATGGCTGTCGCTCATTCTCAAGTAAAATTTTCCGTTTATTAACAGCCTGTTGCATCTGCTCAT
AGTAAGGCATCAACTGCGGTAAAATATCAGCAAGTGCCTGTCTGTCTTTATCCAGGATACGGCTCAATTG
CCCGATTTTTTTCAAGTCACGCTCATAGGCTATTCTGTCGCTGATCTGCTCGTATTTTTGCTTTGAACAC
CTTATGTACTCTTGCATATCGTTACTTGCCCATGCCTGCGCCTGAAGACGTGTAAACATGGAAATGTCTG
AAGCAACATGGTCGCTGATATGGTCATACTCAGCATCTTTGACATAGCCGTATTTTGATAAATATCTTTC
ATAGTCCTGCCGTTTCTTTTTGTCATCTTCCTGTTTTTGTTTAGTTTCTCTTTCTATCTGCTGTTGTTTT
CGTTGCTGTTCCTGTTGCTCCTCTTTTATCTCTCTGTGATAAATGGAAAGGCTAGATTGATCATTATCCC
AACGTGTGAGCATGTCCTCAAAGCCGTAATAATCAGCACTAAACCAACCTGTTTTCACTTTCACTGGTGG
CGGCAGTGGCTCTCCGATCTCCCTTAGCAGTGCTGTAGCTGCTCGTCCCTCTTTGATCACTTTATCAAGC
TGCAAGCGGTCGATATTGTCTTGCAAAGCCTTGTAAAATCTATGCTCTGCTCGCTTCTCATCCGTTTTTA
CTTCAATCAAATACACATCTATAAGCGTTTGGCGGTGTTGTTGGTGGTCGTATAGTGCCTGTTGTGCGGT
GGCATAGACTGCGGGGGCTTGGTCTACGGCATCCTCCAGCTGCCTCGCGCGTTTCGGTGATGACGGTGAA
AACCTCTGACACATGCAGCTCCCGGAGACGGTCACAGCTTGTCTGTAAGCGGATGCCGGGAGCAGACAAG
CCCGTCAGGGCGCGTCAGCGGGTGTTGGCGGGTGTCGGGGCGCAGCCATGACCCAGTCACGTAGCGATAG
CGGAGTGTATACTGGCTTAACTATGCGGCATCAGAGCAGATTGTACTGAGAGTGCACCATATGCGGTGTG
AAATACCGCACAGATGCGTAAGGAGAAAATACCGCATCAGGCGCTCTTCCGCTTCCTCGCTCACTGACTC
GCTGCGCTCGGTCGTTCGGCTGCGGCGAGCGGTATCAGCTCACTCAAAGGCGGTAATACGGTTATCCACA
GAATCAGGGG
